>Addgene plasmid #49465 | MR015-BAG3 Left TALEN | depositor full sequence | sequence record 73764 | MR015-BAG3 Left TALEN sequence 8345 bps
GACGGATCGGGAGATCTCCCGATCCCCTATGGTGCACTCTCAGTACAATCTGCTCTGATGCCGCATAGTT
AAGCCAGTATCTGCTCCCTGCTTGTGTGTTGGAGGTCGCTGAGTAGTGCGCGAGCAAAATTTAAGCTACA
ACAAGGCAAGGCTTGACCGACAATTGCATGAAGAATCTGCTTAGGGTTAGGCGTTTTGCGCTGCTTCGCG
ATGTACGGGCCAGATATACGCGTTGACATTGATTATTGACTAGTTATTAATAGTAATCAATTACGGGGTC
ATTAGTTCATAGCCCATATATGGAGTTCCGCGTTACATAACTTACGGTAAATGGCCCGCCTGGCTGACCG
CCCAACGACCCCCGCCCATTGACGTCAATAATGACGTATGTTCCCATAGTAACGCCAATAGGGACTTTCC
ATTGACGTCAATGGGTGGAGTATTTACGGTAAACTGCCCACTTGGCAGTACATCAAGTGTATCATATGCC
AAGTACGCCCCCTATTGACGTCAATGACGGTAAATGGCCCGCCTGGCATTATGCCCAGTACATGACCTTA
TGGGACTTTCCTACTTGGCAGTACATCTACGTATTAGTCATCGCTATTACCATGGTGATGCGGTTTTGGC
AGTACATCAATGGGCGTGGATAGCGGTTTGACTCACGGGGATTTCCAAGTCTCCACCCCATTGACGTCAA
TGGGAGTTTGTTTTGGCACCAAAATCAACGGGACTTTCCAAAATGTCGTAACAACTCCGCCCCATTGACG
CAAATGGGCGGTAGGCGTGTACGGTGGGAGGTCTATATAAGCAGAGCTCTCTGGCTAACTAGAGAACCCA
CTGCTTACTGGCTTATCGAAATTAATACGACTCACTATAGGGAGACCCAAGCTGGCTAGCGCCACCATGG
ACTACAAAGACCATGACGGTGATTATAAAGATCATGACATCGATTACAAGGATGACGATGACAAGATGGC
CCCCAAGAAGAAGAGGAAGGTGGGCATTCACCGCGGGGTACCTATGGTGGACTTGAGGACACTCGGTTAT
TCGCAACAGCAACAGGAGAAAATCAAGCCTAAGGTCAGGAGCACCGTCGCGCAACACCACGAGGCGCTTG
TGGGGCATGGCTTCACTCATGCGCATATTGTCGCGCTTTCACAGCACCCTGCGGCGCTTGGGACGGTGGC
TGTCAAATACCAAGATATGATTGCGGCCCTGCCCGAAGCCACGCACGAGGCAATTGTAGGGGTCGGTAAA
CAGTGGTCGGGAGCGCGAGCACTTGAGGCGCTGCTGACTGTGGCGGGTGAGCTTAGGGGGCCTCCGCTCC
AGCTCGACACCGGGCAGCTGCTGAAGATCGCGAAGAGAGGGGGAGTAACAGCGGTAGAGGCAGTGCACGC
CTGGCGCAATGCGCTCACCGGTGCCCCCCTGAACCTGACCCCGGACCAAGTGGTGGCTATCGCCAGCCAC
GATGGCGGCAAGCAAGCGCTCGAAACGGTGCAGCGGCTGTTGCCGGTGCTGTGCCAGGACCATGGCCTGA
CCCCGGACCAAGTGGTGGCTATCGCCAGCAACATTGGCGGCAAGCAAGCGCTCGAAACGGTGCAGCGGCT
GTTGCCGGTGCTGTGCCAGGACCATGGCCTGACTCCGGACCAAGTGGTGGCTATCGCCAGCCACGATGGC
GGCAAGCAAGCGCTCGAAACGGTGCAGCGGCTGTTGCCGGTGCTGTGCCAGGACCATGGCCTGACTCCGG
ACCAAGTGGTGGCTATCGCCAGCCACGATGGCGGCAAGCAAGCGCTCGAAACGGTGCAGCGGCTGTTGCC
GGTGCTGTGCCAGGACCATGGCCTGACCCCGGACCAAGTGGTGGCTATCGCCAGCAACGGTGGCGGCAAG
CAAGCGCTCGAAACGGTGCAGCGGCTGTTGCCGGTGCTGTGCCAGGACCATGGCCTGACTCCGGACCAAG
TGGTGGCTATCGCCAGCCACGATGGCGGCAAGCAAGCGCTCGAAACGGTGCAGCGGCTGTTGCCGGTGCT
GTGCCAGGACCATGGCCTGACCCCGGACCAAGTGGTGGCTATCGCCAGCAACGGTGGCGGCAAGCAAGCG
CTCGAAACGGTGCAGCGGCTGTTGCCGGTGCTGTGCCAGGACCATGGCCTGACCCCGGACCAAGTGGTGG
CTATCGCCAGCAACAATGGCGGCAAGCAAGCGCTCGAAACGGTGCAGCGGCTGTTGCCGGTGCTGTGCCA
GGACCATGGCCTGACTCCGGACCAAGTGGTGGCTATCGCCAGCCACGATGGCGGCAAGCAAGCGCTCGAA
ACGGTGCAGCGGCTGTTGCCGGTGCTGTGCCAGGACCATGGCCTGACCCCGGACCAAGTGGTGGCTATCG
CCAGCAACAATGGCGGCAAGCAAGCGCTCGAAACGGTGCAGCGGCTGTTGCCGGTGCTGTGCCAGGACCA
TGGCCTGACCCCGGACCAAGTGGTGGCTATCGCCAGCAACAATGGCGGCAAGCAAGCGCTCGAAACGGTG
CAGCGGCTGTTGCCGGTGCTGTGCCAGGACCATGGCCTGACCCCGGACCAAGTGGTGGCTATCGCCAGCA
ACAATGGCGGCAAGCAAGCGCTCGAAACGGTGCAGCGGCTGTTGCCGGTGCTGTGCCAGGACCATGGCCT
GACCCCGGACCAAGTGGTGGCTATCGCCAGCAACAATGGCGGCAAGCAAGCGCTCGAAACGGTGCAGCGG
CTGTTGCCGGTGCTGTGCCAGGACCATGGCCTGACTCCGGACCAAGTGGTGGCTATCGCCAGCCACGATG
GCGGCAAGCAAGCGCTCGAAACGGTGCAGCGGCTGTTGCCGGTGCTGTGCCAGGACCATGGCCTGACCCC
GGACCAAGTGGTGGCTATCGCCAGCAACATTGGCGGCAAGCAAGCGCTCGAAACGGTGCAGCGGCTGTTG
CCGGTGCTGTGCCAGGACCATGGCCTGACCCCGGACCAAGTGGTGGCTATCGCCAGCAACGGTGGCGGCA
AGCAAGCGCTCGAAACGGTGCAGCGGCTGTTGCCGGTGCTGTGCCAGGACCATGGCCTGACCCCGGACCA
AGTGGTGGCTATCGCCAGCAACAATGGCGGCAAGCAAGCGCTCGAAAGCATTGTGGCCCAGCTGAGCCGG
CCTGATCCGGCGTTGGCCGCGTTGACCAACGACCATCTGGTGGCGTTGGCATGTCTTGGTGGACGACCCG
CGCTCGATGCAGTCAAAAAGGGTCTGCCTCATGCTCCCGCATTGATCAAAAGAACCAACCGGCGGATTCC
CGAGAGAACTTCCCATCGAGTCGCGGGATCCCAGCTGGTGAAGAGCGAGCTGGAGGAGAAGAAGTCCGAG
CTGCGGCACAAGCTGAAGTACGTGCCCCACGAGTACATCGAGCTGATCGAGATCGCCAGGAACAGCACCC
AGGACCGCATCCTGGAGATGAAGGTGATGGAGTTCTTCATGAAGGTGTACGGCTACAGGGGAAAGCACCT
GGGCGGAAGCAGAAAGCCTGACGGCGCCATCTATACAGTGGGCAGCCCCATCGATTACGGCGTGATCGTG
GACACAAAGGCCTACAGCGGCGGCTACAATCTGCCTATCGGCCAGGCCGACGAGATGCAGAGATACGTGG
AGGAGAACCAGACCCGGAATAAGCACATCAACCCCAACGAGTGGTGGAAGGTGTACCCTAGCAGCGTGAC
CGAGTTCAAGTTCCTGTTCGTGAGCGGCCACTTCAAGGGCAACTACAAGGCCCAGCTGACCAGGCTGAAC
CACATCACCAACCGCAATGGCGCCGTGCTGAGCGTGGAGGAGCTGCTGATCGGCGGCGAGATGATCAAAG
CCGGCACCCTGACACTGGAGGAGGTGCGGCGCAAGTTCAACAACGGCGAGATCAACTTCTGATAACTTAA
GTTTAAACCGCTGATCAGCCTCGACTGTGCCTTCTAGTTGCCAGCCATCTGTTGTTTGCCCCTCCCCCGT
GCCTTCCTTGACCCTGGAAGGTGCCACTCCCACTGTCCTTTCCTAATAAAATGAGGAAATTGCATCGCAT
TGTCTGAGTAGGTGTCATTCTATTCTGGGGGGTGGGGTGGGGCAGGACAGCAAGGGGGAGGATTGGGAAG
ACAATAGCAGGCATGCTGGGGATGCGGTGGGCTCTATGGCTTCTGAGGCGGAAAGAACCAGCTGGGGCTC
TAGGGGGTATCCCC
[124 nt withheld, positions 4215-4338]
C
[91 nt withheld, positions 4340-4430]
A
[49 nt withheld, positions 4432-4480]
CCTTTGACGTTGGAGTCCACGTTCTTT
[37 nt withheld, positions 4508-4544]
ACCCTATCTCGGTCTATTCTTTTGATTTATAAGGGATTTTGCCGATTTCGGCCTATTGGTTAAAAAATGA
GCTGATTTAACAAAAATTTAACGCGAATTAATTCTGTGGAATGTGTGTCAGTTAGGGTGTGGAAAGTCCC
CAGGCTCCCCAGCAGGCAGAAGTATGCAAAGCATGCATCTCAATTAGTCAGCAACCAGGTGTGGAAAGTC
CCCAGGCTCCCCAGCAGGCAGAAGTATGCAAAGCATGCATCTCAATTAGTCAGCAACCATAGTCCCGCCC
CTAACTCCGCCCATCCCGCCCCTAACTCCGCCCAGTTCCGCCCATTCTCCGCCCCATGGCTGACTAATTT
TTTTTATTTATGCAGAGGCCGAGGCCGCCTCTGCCTCTGAGCTATTCCAGAAGTAGTGAGGAGGCTTTTT
TGGAGGCCTAGGCTTTTGCAAAAAGCTCCCGGGAGCTTGTATATCCATTTTCGGATCTGATCAAGAGACA
GGATGAGGATCGTTTCGCATGATTGAACAAGATGGATTGCACGCAGGTTCTCCGGCCGCTTGGGTGGAGA
GGCTATTCGGCTATGACTGGGCACAACAGACAATCGGCTGCTCTGATGCCGCCGTGTTCCGGCTGTCAGC
GCAGGGGCGCCCGGTTCTTTTTGTCAAGACCGACCTGTCCGGTGCCCTGAATGAACTGCAGGACGAGGCA
GCGCGGCTATCGTGGCTGGCCACGACGGGCGTTCCTTGCGCAGCTGTGCTCGACGTTGTCACTGAAGCGG
GAAGGGACTGGCTGCTATTGGGCGAAGTGCCGGGGCAGGATCTCCTGTCATCTCACCTTGCTCCTGCCGA
GAAAGTATCCATCATGGCTGATGCAATGCGGCGGCTGCATACGCTTGATCCGGCTACCTGCCCATTCGAC
CACCAAGCGAAACATCGCATCGAGCGAGCACGTACTCGGATGGAAGCCGGTCTTGTCGATCAGGATGATC
TGGACGAAGAGCATCAGGGGCTCGCGCCAGCCGAACTGTTCGCCAGGCTCAAGGCGCGCATGCCCGACGG
CGAGGATCTCGTCGTGACCCATGGCGATGCCTGCTTGCCGAATATCATGGTGGAAAATGGCCGCTTTTCT
GGATTCATCGACTGTGGCCGGCTGGGTGTGGCGGACCGCTATCAGGACATAGCGTTGGCTACCCGTGATA
TTGCTGAAGAGCTTGGCGGCGAATGGGCTGACCGCTTCCTCGTGCTTTACGGTATCGCCGCTCCCGATTC
GCAGCGCATCGCCTTCTATCGCCTTCTTGACGAGTTCTTCTGAGCGGGACTCTGGGGTTCGAAATGACCG
ACCAAGCGACGCCCAACCTGCCATCACGAGATTTCGATTCCACCGCCGCCTTCTATGAAAGGTTGGGCTT
CGGAATCGTTTTCCGGGACGCCGGCTGGATGATCCTCCAGCGCGGGGATCTCATGCTGGAGTTCTTCGCC
CACCCCAACTTGTTTATTGCAGCTTATAATGGTTACAAATAAAGCAATAGCATCACAAATTTCACAAATA
AAGCATTTTTTTCACTGCATTCTAGTTGTGGTTTGTCCAAACTCATCAATGTATCTTATCATGTCTGTAT
ACCGTCGACCTCTAGCTAGAGCTTGGCGTAATCATGGTCATAGCTGTTTCCTGTGTGAAATTGTTATCCG
CTCACAATTCCACACAACATACGAGCCGGAAGCATAAAGTGTAAAGCCTGGGGTGCCTAATGAGTGAGCT
AACTCACATTAATTGCGTTGCGCTCACTGCCCGCTTTCCAGTCGGGAAACCTGTCGTGCCAGCTGCATTA
ATGAATCGGCCAACGCGCGGGGAGAGGCGGTTTGCGTATTGGGCGCTCTTCCGCTTCCTCGCTCACTGAC
TCGCTGCGCTCGGTCGTTCGGCTGCGGCGAGCGGTATCAGCTCACTCAAAGGCGGTAATACGGTTATCCA
CAGAATCAGGGGATAACGCAGGAAAGAACATGTGAGCAAAAGGCCAGCAAAAGGCCAGGAACCGTAAAAA
GGCCGCGTTGCTGGCGTTTTTCCATAGGCTCCGCCCCCCTGACGAGCATCACAAAAATCGACGCTCAAGT
CAGAGGTGGCGAAACCCGACAGGACTATAAAGATACCAGGCGTTTCCCCCTGGAAGCTCCCTCGTGCGCT
CTCCTGTTCCGACCCTGCCGCTTACCGGATACCTGTCCGCCTTTCTCCCTTCGGGAAGCGTGGCGCTTTC
TCATAGCTCACGCTGTAGGTATCTCAGTTCGGTGTAGGTCGTTCGCTCCAAGCTGGGCTGTGTGCACGAA
CCCCCCGTTCAGCCCGACCGCTGCGCCTTATCCGGTAACTATCGTCTTGAGTCCAACCCGGTAAGACACG
ACTTATCGCCACTGGCAGCAGCCACTGGTAACAGGATTAGCAGAGCGAGGTATGTAGGCGGTGCTACAGA
GTTCTTGAAGTGGTGGCCTAACTACGGCTACACTAGAAGAACAGTATTTGGTATCTGCGCTCTGCTGAAG
CCAGTTACCTTCGGAAAAAGAGTTGGTAGCTCTTGATCCGGCAAACAAACCACCGCTGGTAGCGGTTTTT
TTGTTTGCAAGCAGCAGATTACGCGCAGAAAAAAAGGATCTCAAGAAGATCCTTTGATCTTTTCTACGGG
GTCTGACGCTCAGTGGAACGAAAACTCACGTTAAGGGATTTTGGTCATGAGATTATCAAAAAGGATCTTC
ACCTAGATCCTTTTAAATTAAAAATGAAGTTTTAAATCAATCTAAAGTATATATGAGTAAACTTGGTCTG
ACAGTTACCAATGCTTAATCAGTGAGGCACCTATCTCAGCGATCTGTCTATTTCGTTCATCCATAGTTGC
CTGACTCCCCGTCGTGTAGATAACTACGATACGGGAGGGCTTACCATCTGGCCCCAGTGCTGCAATGATA
CCGCGAGACCCACGCTCACCGGCTCCAGATTTATCAGCAATAAACCAGCCAGCCGGAAGGGCCGAGCGCA
GAAGTGGTCCTGCAACTTTATCCGCCTCCATCCAGTCTATTAATTGTTGCCGGGAAGCTAGAGTAAGTAG
TTCGCCAGTTAATAGTTTGCGCAACGTTGTTGCCATTGCTACAGGCATCGTGGTGTCACGCTCGTCGTTT
GGTATGGCTTCATTCAGCTCCGGTTCCCAACGATCAAGGCGAGTTACATGATCCCCCATGTTGTGCAAAA
AAGCGGTTAGCTCCTTCGGTCCTCCGATCGTTGTCAGAAGTAAGTTGGCCGCAGTGTTATCACTCATGGT
TATGGCAGCACTGCATAATTCTCTTACTGTCATGCCATCCGTAAGATGCTTTTCTGTGACTGGTGAGTAC
TCAACCAAGTCATTCTGAGAATAGTGTATGCGGCGACCGAGTTGCTCTTGCCCGGCGTCAATACGGGATA
ATACCGCGCCACATAGCAGAACTTTAAAAGTGCTCATCATTGGAAAACGTTCTTCGGGGCGAAAACTCTC
AAGGATCTTACCGCTGTTGAGATCCAGTTCGATGTAACCCACTCGTGCACCCAACTGATCTTCAGCATCT
TTTACTTTCACCAGCGTTTCTGGGTGAGCAAAAACAGGAAGGCAAAATGCCGCAAAAAAGGGAATAAGGG
CGACACGGAAATGTTGAATACTCATACTCTTCCTTTTTCAATATTATTGAAGCATTTATCAGGGTTATTG
TCTCATGAGCGGATACATATTTGAATGTATTTAGAAAAATAAACAAATAGGGGTTCCGCGCACATTTCCC
CGAAAAGTGCCACCTGACGTC
Features (pLannotate 1.2.2; 23 found; start..end, strand, type, name):
     28..80      -  misc_feature   bom (fragment): basis of mobility region from pBR322
    235..614     +  enhancer       CMV enhancer: human cytomegalovirus immediate early enhancer
    615..818     +  promoter       CMV promoter: human cytomegalovirus (CMV) immediate early promoter
    814..847     +  LTR            5' LTR (truncated) (fragment): truncated 5' long terminal repeat (LTR) from HIV-1
    863..881     +  promoter       T7 promoter: promoter for bacteriophage T7 RNA polymerase
    910..975     +  CDS            3xFLAG: three tandem FLAG® epitope tags, followed by an enterokinase cleavage site
   1027..1536    +  CDS            avrBs3 (fragment): AVRB3_XANEU - Experimental evidence at protein level: Swiss-Prot protein existence level 1. Avirulence protein. Acts as a transcription factor in C.annuum plants. In susceptible plants lacking the Bs3 resistance gene induces expression of a number of genes, including genes homologous to a family of auxin-induced genes, alpha-expansin genes, pectate lyase, anthocyanidin glucoside rhamnosyl transferase and at least one transcription factor, UPA20. Their expression leads to plant hypertrophy in mesophyll cells, probably mainly mediated by UPA20 (PubMed:17962565). In resistant plants induces the h
   3127..3333    +  CDS            avrBs3 (fragment): AVRB3_XANEU - Experimental evidence at protein level: Swiss-Prot protein existence level 1. Avirulence protein. Acts as a transcription factor in C.annuum plants. In susceptible plants lacking the Bs3 resistance gene induces expression of a number of genes, including genes homologous to a family of auxin-induced genes, alpha-expansin genes, pectate lyase, anthocyanidin glucoside rhamnosyl transferase and at least one transcription factor, UPA20. Their expression leads to plant hypertrophy in mesophyll cells, probably mainly mediated by UPA20 (PubMed:17962565). In resistant plants induces the h
   3322..3909    +  CDS            fokIR (fragment): T2F1_PLAOK - Also known as rfoKI. Experimental evidence at protein level: Swiss-Prot protein existence level 1. Recognizes the double-stranded sequence 5'-GGATG-3'/3'-CATCC- 5' and cleaves respectively 14 bases after G-1 and 13 bases before C-1. From Planomicrobium okeanokoites (Planococcus okeanokoites) (Flavobacterium okeanokoites).
   3945..4169    +  polyA_signal   bGH poly(A) signal: bovine growth hormone polyadenylation signal
   4173..4194    +  promoter       SV40 promoter (fragment): SV40 enhancer and early promoter
   4215..4643    +  rep_origin     f1 ori (sequence partly withheld): f1 bacteriophage origin of replication; arrow indicates direction of (+) strand synthesis
   4657..4986    +  promoter       SV40 promoter: SV40 enhancer and early promoter
   5053..5844    +  CDS            neo: KKA2_KLEPN - Also known as kan, nptII. Experimental evidence at protein level: Swiss-Prot protein existence level 1. Resistance to kanamycin, neomycin, paromomycin, ribostamycin, butirosin and gentamicin B. From Klebsiella pneumoniae.
   5868..6026    +  CDS            ble (fragment): BLE_KLEPN - Experimental evidence at protein level: Swiss-Prot protein existence level 1. Binding protein with a strong affinity to the bleomycin family of antibiotics. Binds to CL990; an antimitotic-antibiotic compound. From Klebsiella pneumoniae.
   6021..6142    +  polyA_signal   SV40 poly(A) signal: SV40 polyadenylation signal
   6215..6231    -  protein_bind   lac operator: The lac repressor binds to the lac operator to inhibit transcription in E. coli. This inhibition can be relieved by adding lactose or isopropyl-β-D-thiogalactopyranoside (IPTG). lac repressor encoded by lacI
   6239..6269    -  promoter       lac promoter: promoter for the E. coli lac operon
   6284..6305    -  protein_bind   CAP binding site: CAP binding activates transcription in the presence of cAMP. E. coli catabolite activator protein
   6318..6410    -  CDS            lacI (fragment): lac repressor; lacI; The lac repressor binds to the lac operator to inhibit transcription in E. coli. This inhibition can be relieved by adding lactose or isopropyl-β-D-thiogalactopyranoside (IPTG).
   6593..7178    -  rep_origin     ori: high-copy-number ColE1/pMB1/pBR322/pUC origin of replication
   7349..8209    -  CDS            AmpR: β-lactamase; bla; confers resistance to ampicillin, carbenicillin, and related antibiotics
   8210..8314    -  promoter       AmpR promoter: bla
