[The description below was written by a language model from this plasmid's Addgene catalogue record and pLannotate feature annotations shown in this document.]
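Description:
MR015-BAG3 Left TALEN is an 8.3 kb mammalian expression plasmid encoding the left half of a TALE nuclease pair directed against the BAG3 locus. It is built on the MR015 TALEN backbone, into which a repeat array of about 1.3 kb was inserted through BsmBI sites that were destroyed in the process, consistent with a type IIS (Golden Gate-style) assembly. In bacteria the plasmid is maintained at high copy from a ColE1/pUC-type origin under ampicillin selection. An f1 origin and remnants of a lac promoter/operator region are also present as backbone carry-over.

The nuclease open reading frame is driven by the CMV immediate-early enhancer and promoter, with a T7 promoter just upstream of the coding region, and is terminated by the bovine growth hormone polyadenylation signal. The protein begins with a 3xFLAG epitope tag, followed by an N-terminal segment derived from the Xanthomonas TAL effector AvrBs3. The interval after this segment is unannotated and presumably holds the custom DNA-binding repeats. It is followed by a short AvrBs3 C-terminal segment fused to the FokI cleavage domain. Because FokI must dimerise to cut, this construct is meant to be co-delivered with a matching right TALEN that binds the opposite strand, so that the two halves create a double-strand break at the spacer between them.

A separate SV40 promoter–neo–SV40 poly(A) cassette allows G418 selection in mammalian cells. The associated work, however, concerns isolating single-base edited human iPS cells without antibiotic selection. The record does not give the target sequence or the repeat composition.
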