Addgene plasmid #49465: MR015-BAG3 Left TALEN
Purpose: Left TALEN for BAG3
Depositing lab: Bruce Conklin. Depositing organization: J. David Gladstone Institutes. Publication: Isolation of single-base genome-edited human iPS cells without antibiotic selection. Miyaoka Y, Chan AH, Judge LM, Yoo J, Huang M, Nguyen TD, Lizarraga PP, So PL, Conklin BR. Nat Methods. 2014 Mar;11(3):291-3. doi: 10.1038/nmeth.2840. Epub 2014 Feb 9. PubMed 24509632.
Backbone
  Vector backbone: MR015
  Backbone manufacturer: Matthew Porteus
  Backbone size w/o insert (bp): 7053
  Total vector size (bp): 8345
  Vector type: Mammalian Expression, TALEN
  Selectable markers: Neomycin (select with G418)
Growth in bacteria
  Bacterial resistance: Ampicillin, 100 μg/mL
  Growth temperature: 37°C
  Growth strain: DH5alpha
  Copy number: High Copy
Gene/Insert
  Gene/Insert name: TALEN
  Species: TALEN
  Insert size (bp): 1292
  Cloning method: Restriction Enzyme; 5′ cloning site BsmBI (destroyed during cloning); 3′ cloning site BsmBI (destroyed during cloning)
  Sequencing primers: 5′ GTAACAGCGGTAGAGGCAGTG; 3′ CGTCCACCAAGACATGCCAAC
Terms and licenses: Academic/Nonprofit Terms; Industry Terms: Not Available to Industry
How to cite: MR015-BAG3 Left TALEN was a gift from Bruce Conklin (Addgene plasmid # 49465 ; http://n2t.net/addgene:49465 ; RRID:Addgene_49465)
