>Addgene plasmid #49465 | MR015-BAG3 Left TALEN | addgene partial sequence | sequence record 75714 | CMV-F 5'-CGCAAATGGGCGGTAGGCGTG-3'
CTCTCTGGCTAACTAGAGAACCCACTGCTTACTGGCTTATCGAAATTAATACGACTCACTATAGGGAGAC
CCAAGCTGGCTAGCGCCACCATGGACTACAAAGACCATGACGGTGATTATAAAGATCATGACATCGATTA
CAAGGATGACGATGACAAGATGGCCCCCAAGAAGAAGAGGAAGGTGGGCATTCACCGCGGGGTACCTATG
GTGGACTTGAGGACACTCGGTTATTCGCAACAGCAACAGGAGAAAATCAAGCCTAAGGTCAGGAGCACCG
TCGCGCAACACCACGAGGCGCTTGTGGGGCATGGCTTCACTCATGCGCATATTGTCGCGCTTTCACAGCA
CCCTGCGGCGCTTGGGACGGTGGCTGTCAAATACCAAGATATGATTGCGGCCCTGCCCGAAGCCACGCAC
GAGGCAATTGTAGGGGTCGGTAAACAGTGGTCGGGAGCGCGAGCACTTGAGGCGCTGCTGACTGTGGCGG
GTGAGCTTAGGGGGCCTCCGCTCCAGCTCGACACCGGGCAGCTGCTGAAGATCGCGAAGAGAGGGGGAGT
AACAGCGGTAGAGGCAGTGCACGCCTGGCGCAATGCGCTCACCGGTGCCCCCCTGAACCTGACCCCGGAC
CAAGTGGTGGCTATCGCCAGCCACGATGGCGGCAAGCAAGCGCTCGAAACGGTGCAGCGGCTGTTGCCGG
TGCTGTGCCAGGACCATGGCCTGACCCCGGACCAAGTGGTGGCTATCGCCAGCAACATTGGCGGCAAGCA
AGCGCTCGAAACGGTGCAGCGGCTGTTGCCGGTGCTGTGC
