>Addgene plasmid #49465 | MR015-BAG3 Left TALEN | addgene partial sequence | sequence record 75723 | BGH-rev 5'-TAGAAGGCACAGTCGAGG-3'
TGATCTCGCCGTTGTTGAACTTGCGCCGCACCTCCTCCAGTGTCAGGGTGCCGGCTTTGATCATCTCGCC
GCCGATCAGCAGCTCCTCCACGCTCAGCACGGCGCCATTGCAGTTGGTGATGTGGTTCAGCCTGGTCAGC
TGGGCCTTGTAGTTGCCCTTGAAGTGGCCGCTCACGAACAGGAACTTGAACTCGGTCACGCTGCTAGGGT
ACACCTTCCACCACTCGTTGGGGTTGATGTGCTTATTCCGGGTCTGGTTCTCCTCCACGTATCTCTGCAT
CTCGTCGGCCTGGCCGATAGGCAGATTGTAGCCGCCGCTGTAGGCCTTTGTGTCCACGATCACGCCGTAA
TCGATGGGGCTGCCCACTGTATAGATGGCGCCGTCAGGCTTTCTGCTTCCGCCCAGGTGCTTTCCCCTGT
AGCCGTACACCTTCATGAAGAACTCCATCACCTTCATCTCCAGGATGCGGTCCTGGGTGCTGTTCCTGGC
GATCTCGATCAGCTCGATGTACTCGTGGGGCACGTACTTCAGCTTGTGCCGCAGCTCGGACTTCTTCTCC
TCCAGCTCGCTCTTCACCAGCTGGGATCCCGCGACTCGATGGGAAGTTCTCTCGGGAATCCGCCGGTTGG
TTCTTTTGATCAATGCGGGAGCATGAGGCAGACCCTTTTTGACTGCATCGAGCGCGGGTCGTCCACCAAG
ACATGCCAACGCCACCAGATGGTCGTTGGTCAACGCGGCCAACGCCGGATCAGGCCGGCTCAGCTGGGCC
ACAATGCTTTCGAGCGCTTGCTTGCCGCCATTGTTGCTGGCGATAGCCACCACTTGGTCCGGGGTCAGGC
