>Addgene plasmid #49465 | MR015-BAG3 Left TALEN | addgene partial sequence | sequence record 75724 | JDS-TALEN-F 5'-TAGGGGTCGGTAAACAGTGG-3'
GCTGACTGTGGCGGGTGAGCTTAGGGGGCCTCCGCTCCAGCTCGACACCGGGCAGCTGCTGAAGATCGCG
AAGAGAGGGGGAGTAACAGCGGTAGAGGCAGTGCACGCCTGGCGCAATGCGCTCACCGGTGCCCCCCTGA
ACCTGACCCCGGACCAAGTGGTGGCTATCGCCAGCCACGATGGCGGCAAGCAAGCGCTCGAAACGGTGCA
GCGGCTGTTGCCGGTGCTGTGCCAGGACCATGGCCTGACCCCGGACCAAGTGGTGGCTATCGCCAGCAAC
ATTGGCGGCAAGCAAGCGCTCGAAACGGTGCAGCGGCTGTTGCCGGTGCTGTGCCAGGACCATGGCCTGA
CTCCGGACCAAGTGGTGGCTATCGCCAGCCACGATGGCGGCAAGCAAGCGCTCGAAACGGTGCAGCGGCT
GTTGCCGGTGCTGTGCCAGGACCATGGCCTGACTCCGGACCAAGTGGTGGCTATCGCCAGCCACGATGGC
GGCAAGCAAGCGCTCGAAACGGTGCAGCGGCTGTTGCCGGTGCTGTGCCAGGACCATGGCCTGACCCCGG
ACCAAGTGGTGGCTATCGCCAGCAACGGTGGCGGCAAGCAAGCGCTCGAAACGGTGCAGCGGCTGTTGCC
GGTGCTGTGCCAGGACCATGGCCTGACTCCGGACCAAGTGGTGGCTATCGCCAGCCACGATGGCGGCAAG
CAAGCGCTCGAAACGGTGCAGCGGCTGTTGCCGGTGCTGTGCCAGGACCATGGCCTGACCCCGGACCAAG
TGGTGGCTATCGCCAGCAACGGTGGCGGCAAGCAAGCGCTCGAAACGGTGCAGCGGCTGTTGCCGGTGCT
GTGC
