>Addgene plasmid #49465 | MR015-BAG3 Left TALEN | addgene partial sequence | sequence record 75779 | TAL-R3 5'-cgccaccagatggtcgttgg-3'
CAATGCTTTCGAGCGCTTGCTTGCCGCCATTGTTGCTGGCGATAGCCACCACTTGGTCCGGGGTCAGGCC
ATGGTCCTGGCACAGCACCGGCAACAGCCGCTGCACCGTTTCGAGCGCTTGCTTGCCGCCACCGTTGCTG
GCGATAGCCACCACTTGGTCCGGGGTCAGGCCATGGTCCTGGCACAGCACCGGCAACAGCCGCTGCACCG
TTTCGAGCGCTTGCTTGCCGCCAATGTTGCTGGCGATAGCCACCACTTGGTCCGGGGTCAGGCCATGGTC
CTGGCACAGCACCGGCAACAGCCGCTGCACCGTTTCGAGCGCTTGCTTGCCGCCATCGTGGCTGGCGATA
GCCACCACTTGGTCCGGAGTCAGGCCATGGTCCTGGCACAGCACCGGCAACAGCCGCTGCACCGTTTCGA
GCGCTTGCTTGCCGCCATTGTTGCTGGCGATAGCCACCACTTGGTCCGGGGTCAGGCCATGGTCCTGGCA
CAGCACCGGCAACAGCCGCTGCACCGTTTCGAGCGCTTGCTTGCCGCCATTGTTGCTGGCGATAGCCACC
ACTTGGTCCGGGGTCAGGCCATGGTCCTGGCACAGCACCGGCAACAGCCGCTGCACCGTTTCGAGCGCTT
GCTTGCCGCCATTGTTGCTGGCGATAGCCACCACTTGGTCCGGGGTCAGGCCATGGTCCTGGCACAGCAC
CGGCAACAGCCGCTGCACCGTTTCGAGCGCTTGCTTGCCGCCATTGTTGCTGGCGATAGCCACCACTTGG
TCC
